Addgene plasmid #128337: pFB-U6-Chrna2-gRNA-hSyn-mCherry-WPRE-SV40pA
Purpose: pAAV encoding gRNA sequence for loss-of-function indels
Depositing lab: Ryan Drenan. Depositing organization: Northwestern University. Publication: Gene editing vectors for studying nicotinic acetylcholine receptors in cholinergic transmission. Peng C, Yan Y, Kim VJ, Engle SE, Berry JN, McIntosh JM, Neve RL, Drenan RM. Eur J Neurosci. 2018 May 19. doi: 10.1111/ejn.13957. PubMed 29779223.
Backbone
  Vector backbone: MLM3636
  Backbone manufacturer: Keith Joung (Addgene plasmid #43860)
  Vector type: Mammalian Expression, CRISPR
Growth in bacteria
  Bacterial resistance: Ampicillin, 100 μg/mL
  Growth temperature: 37°C
  Growth strain: DH5alpha
  Copy number: Unknown
Gene/Insert
  Gene/Insert name: Chrna2
  gRNA/shRNA sequence: GAACAGGCGGTCCTCGGCAT
  Species: M. musculus (mouse)
  Entrez Gene: Chrna2 (a.k.a. Acra-2, Acra2)
  Cloning method: Restriction Enzyme; 5′ cloning site BsmBI (unknown if destroyed); 3′ cloning site Unknown (unknown if destroyed)
Terms and licenses: Academic/Nonprofit Terms; Industry Terms: Not Available to Industry
How to cite: pFB-U6-Chrna2-gRNA-hSyn-mCherry-WPRE-SV40pA was a gift from Ryan Drenan (Addgene plasmid # 128337 ; http://n2t.net/addgene:128337 ; RRID:Addgene_128337)
