[The description below was written by a language model from this plasmid's Addgene catalogue record and pLannotate feature annotations shown in this document.]
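Description:
pFB-U6-Chrna2-gRNA-hSyn-mCherry-WPRE-SV40pA is a 7.5 kb CRISPR guide RNA plasmid carrying an AAV2 genome. It is catalogued as a mammalian expression/CRISPR vector and described as a pAAV encoding a gRNA for generating loss-of-function indels. It is maintained in E. coli through a high-copy ColE1/pUC-type origin with ampicillin resistance, and it also carries an f1 origin.

The catalogue lists MLM3636 as the backbone, which is probably the source of the U6-guide cassette with its BsmBI cloning site. The feature table, however, shows a different overall architecture. The AAV cassette and a gentamicin resistance gene lie between mini-Tn7 ends (Tn7R and Tn7L). This layout, along with the "pFB" prefix, is characteristic of a pFastBac-type donor plasmid, which can transpose its cargo into a baculovirus bacmid. That would be consistent with AAV production in insect cells, although the record does not state it.

Two AAV2 inverted terminal repeats flank the payload and define what is packaged into virions. Inside them, a human U6 RNA polymerase III promoter drives a guide targeting mouse Chrna2, the nicotinic acetylcholine receptor alpha2 subunit gene, fused to the Streptococcus pyogenes Cas9 guide scaffold. A separate cassette uses the neuron-specific human synapsin I promoter to express mCherry. It is followed by a WPRE to enhance transcript stability and expression, then an SV40 polyadenylation signal.

No Cas9 is encoded, so the nuclease must be supplied separately. The red reporter marks transduced neurons. According to the associated publication title, the vector belongs to a set of gene editing tools for studying nicotinic receptors in cholinergic transmission.
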