Features (pLannotate 1.2.2; 23 found; start..end, strand, type, name):
      2..457     +  rep_origin     f1 ori (sequence partly withheld): f1 bacteriophage origin of replication; arrow indicates direction of (+) strand synthesis
    484..588     +  promoter       AmpR promoter: bla
    589..1449    +  CDS            AmpR: β-lactamase; bla; confers resistance to ampicillin, carbenicillin, and related antibiotics
   1620..2208    +  rep_origin     ori: high-copy-number ColE1/pMB1/pBR322/pUC origin of replication
   2394..2443    -  misc_feature   bom (fragment): basis of mobility region from pBR322
   2511..2735    -  mobile_element Tn7R: mini-Tn7 element (right end of the Tn7 transposon) Tn7
   2802..3335    -  CDS            GmR: gentamycin acetyltransferase; aacC1; confers resistance to gentamycin
   3524..3552    -  promoter       Pc promoter: intI1 (promoter lies within the coding sequence); class 1 integron promoter
   3530..3877    -  CDS            YPR2_ECOLX (fragment): Protein predicted: Swiss-Prot protein existence level 4. From Escherichia coli.
   3882..3914    -  promoter       AmpR promoter (fragment): bla
   3922..4062    -  repeat_region  AAV2 ITR: inverted terminal repeat of adeno-associated virus serotype 2 inverted
   4087..4327    +  promoter       U6 promoter: RNA polymerase III promoter for human U6 snRNA
   4353..4428    +  misc_RNA       gRNA scaffold: guide RNA scaffold for the Streptococcus pyogenes CRISPR/Cas9 system
   4468..4915    +  promoter       hSyn promoter: human synapsin I promoter; confers neuron-specific expression (Kügler et al., 2003)
   5227..5934    +  CDS            mCherry: mCherry is a basic (constitutively fluorescent) red fluorescent protein published in 2004, derived from Discosoma sp.. It is reported to be a very rapidly-maturing monomer with low acid sensitivity.
   5944..6532    +  misc_feature   WPRE: woodchuck hepatitis virus posttranscriptional regulatory element
   6547..6565    -  promoter       T7 promoter: promoter for bacteriophage T7 RNA polymerase
   6591..6725    +  polyA_signal   SV40 poly(A) signal: SV40 polyadenylation signal
   6755..6895    +  repeat_region  AAV2 ITR: inverted terminal repeat of adeno-associated virus serotype 2 inverted
   6926..7009    +  CDS            large T antigen (fragment): large T antigen from SV40 (simian virus 40)
   7032..7166    +  polyA_signal   SV40 poly(A) signal: SV40 polyadenylation signal
   7195..7360    -  mobile_element Tn7L: mini-Tn7 element (left end of the Tn7 transposon) Tn7
   7523..7539    +  CDS            lacZα (fragment): LacZα fragment of β-galactosidase; lacZ fragment
>Addgene plasmid #128337 | pFB-U6-Chrna2-gRNA-hSyn-mCherry-WPRE-SV40pA | depositor full sequence | sequence record 245820 | Full Sequence
G
[124 nt withheld, positions 2-125]
C
[91 nt withheld, positions 127-217]
A
[49 nt withheld, positions 219-267]
CCTTTGACGTTGGAGTCCACGTTCTTT
[37 nt withheld, positions 295-331]
ACCCTATCTCGGTCTATTCTTTTGATTTATAAGGGATTTTGCCGATTTCGGCCTATTGGTTAAAAAATGA
GCTGATTTAACAAAAATTTAACGCGAATTTTAACAAAATATTAACGTTTACAATTTCAGGTGGCACTTTT
CGGGGAAATGTGCGCGGAACCCCTATTTGTTTATTTTTCTAAATACATTCAAATATGTATCCGCTCATGA
GACAATAACCCTGATAAATGCTTCAATAATATTGAAAAAGGAAGAGTATGAGTATTCAACATTTCCGTGT
CGCCCTTATTCCCTTTTTTGCGGCATTTTGCCTTCCTGTTTTTGCTCACCCAGAAACGCTGGTGAAAGTA
AAAGATGCTGAAGATCAGTTGGGTGCACGAGTGGGTTACATCGAACTGGATCTCAACAGCGGTAAGATCC
TTGAGAGTTTTCGCCCCGAAGAACGTTTTCCAATGATGAGCACTTTTAAAGTTCTGCTATGTGGCGCGGT
ATTATCCCGTATTGACGCCGGGCAAGAGCAACTCGGTCGCCGCATACACTATTCTCAGAATGACTTGGTT
GAGTACTCACCAGTCACAGAAAAGCATCTTACGGATGGCATGACAGTAAGAGAATTATGCAGTGCTGCCA
TAACCATGAGTGATAACACTGCGGCCAACTTACTTCTGACAACGATCGGAGGACCGAAGGAGCTAACCGC
TTTTTTGCACAACATGGGGGATCATGTAACTCGCCTTGATCGTTGGGAACCGGAGCTGAATGAAGCCATA
CCAAACGACGAGCGTGACACCACGATGCCTGTAGCAATGGCAACAACGTTGCGCAAACTATTAACTGGCG
AACTACTTACTCTAGCTTCCCGGCAACAATTAATAGACTGGATGGAGGCGGATAAAGTTGCAGGACCACT
TCTGCGCTCGGCCCTTCCGGCTGGCTGGTTTATTGCTGATAAATCTGGAGCCGGTGAGCGTGGGTCTCGC
GGTATCATTGCAGCACTGGGGCCAGATGGTAAGCCCTCCCGTATCGTAGTTATCTACACGACGGGGAGTC
AGGCAACTATGGATGAACGAAATAGACAGATCGCTGAGATAGGTGCCTCACTGATTAAGCATTGGTAACT
GTCAGACCAAGTTTACTCATATATACTTTAGATTGATTTAAAACTTCATTTTTAATTTAAAAGGATCTAG
GTGAAGATCCTTTTTGATAATCTCATGACCAAAATCCCTTAACGTGAGTTTTCGTTCCACTGAGCGTCAG
ACCCCGTAGAAAAGATCAAAGGATCTTCTTGAGATCCTTTTTTTCTGCGCGTAATCTGCTGCTTGCAAAC
AAAAAAACCACCGCTACCAGCGGTGGTTTGTTTGCCGGATCAAGAGCTACCAACTCTTTTTCCGAAGGTA
ACTGGCTTCAGCAGAGCGCAGATACCAAATACTGTCCTTCTAGTGTAGCCGTAGTTAGGCCACCACTTCA
AGAACTCTGTAGCACCGCCTACATACCTCGCTCTGCTAATCCTGTTACCAGTGGCTGCTGCCAGTGGCGA
TAAGTCGTGTCTTACCGGGTTGGACTCAAGACGATAGTTACCGGATAAGGCGCAGCGGTCGGGCTGAACG
GGGGGTTCGTGCACACAGCCCAGCTTGGAGCGAACGACCTACACCGAACTGAGATACCTACAGCGTGAGC
ATTGAGAAAGCGCCACGCTTCCCGAAGGGAGAAAGGCGGACAGGTATCCGGTAAGCGGCAGGGTCGGAAC
AGGAGAGCGCACGAGGGAGCTTCCAGGGGGAAACGCCTGGTATCTTTATAGTCCTGTCGGGTTTCGCCAC
CTCTGACTTGAGCGTCGATTTTTGTGATGCTCGTCAGGGGGGCGGAGCCTATGGAAAAACGCCAGCAACG
CGGCCTTTTTACGGTTCCTGGCCTTTTGCTGGCCTTTTGCTCACATGTTCTTTCCTGCGTTATCCCCTGA
TTCTGTGGATAACCGTATTACCGCCTTTGAGTGAGCTGATACCGCTCGCCGCAGCCGAACGACCGAGCGC
AGCGAGTCAGTGAGCGAGGAAGCGGAAGAGCGCCTGATGCGGTATTTTCTCCTTACGCATCTGTGCGGTA
TTTCACACCGCAGACCAGCCGCGTAACCTGGCAAAATCGGTTACGGTTGAGTAATAAATGGATGCCCTGC
GTAAGCGGGTGTGGGCGGACAATAAAGTCTTAAACTGAACAAAATAGATCTAAACTATGACAATAAAGTC
TTAAACTAGACAGAATAGTTGTAAACTGAAATCAGTCCAGTTATGCTGTGAAAAAGCATACTGGACTTTT
GTTATGGCTAAAGCAAACTCTTCATTTTCTGAAGTGCAAATTGCCCGTCGTATTAAAGAGGGGCGTGGCC
AAGGGCATGGTAAAGACTATATTCGCGGCGTTGTGACAATTTACCGAACAACTCCGCGGCCGGGAAGCCG
ATCTCGGCTTGAACGAATTGTTAGGTGGCGGTACTTGGGTCGATATCAAAGTGCATCACTTCTTCCCGTA
TGCCCAACTTTGTATAGAGAGCCACTGCGGGATCGTCACCGTAATCTGCTTGCACGTAGATCACATAAGC
ACCAAGCGCGTTGGCCTCATGCTTGAGGAGATTGATGAGCGCGGTGGCAATGCCCTGCCTCCGGTGCTCG
CCGGAGACTGCGAGATCATAGATATAGATCTCACTACGCGGCTGCTCAAACCTGGGCAGAACGTAAGCCG
CGAGAGCGCCAACAACCGCTTCTTGGTCGAAGGCAGCAAGCGCGATGAATGTCTTACTACGGAGCAAGTT
CCCGAGGTAATCGGAGTCCGGCTGATGTTGGGAGTAGGTGGCTACGTCTCCGAACTCACGACCGAAAAGA
TCAAGAGCAGCCCGCATGGATTTGACTTGGTCAGGGCCGAGCCTACATGTGCGAATGATGCCCATACTTG
AGCCACCTAACTTTGTTTTAGGGCGACTGCCCTGCTGCGTAACATCGTTGCTGCTGCGTAACATCGTTGC
TGCTCCATAACATCAAACATCGACCCACGGCGTAACGCGCTTGCTGCTTGGATGCCCGAGGCATAGACTG
TACAAAAAAACAGTCATAACAAGCCATGAAAACCGCCACTGCGCCGTTACCACCGCTGCGTTCGGTCAAG
GTTCTGGACCAGTTGCGTGAGCGCATACGCTACTTGCATTACAGTTTACGAACCGAACAGGCTTATGTCA
ACTGGGTTCGTGCCTTCATCCGTTTCCACGGTGTGCGTCACCCGGCAACCTTGGGCAGCAGCGAAGTCGA
GGCATTTCTGTCCTGGCTGGCGAACGAGCGCAAGGTTTCGGTCTCCACGCATCGTCAGGCATTGGCGGCC
TTGCTGTTCTTCTACGGCAAGGTGCTGTGCACGGATCTGCCCTGGCTTCAGGAGATCGGAAGACCTCGGC
CGTCGCGGCGCTTGCCGGTGGTGCTGACCCCGGATGAAGTGGTTCGCATCCTCGGTTTTCTGGAAGGCGA
GCATCGTTTGTTCGCCCAGGACTCTAGCTATAGTTCTAGTGGTTGGCTACATTATTGAAGCATTTATCAG
GGTTATTGTCTCAGAGCATGCCTGCAGGCAGCTGCGCGCTCGCTCGCTCACTGAGGCCGCCCGGGCAAAG
CCCGGGCGTCGGGCGACCTTTGGTCGCCCGGCCTCAGTGAGCGAGCGAGCGCGCAGAGAGGGAGTGGCCA
ACTCCATCACTAGGGGTTCCTGCGGCCGCACGCGTCCCCTTCACCGAGGGCCTATTTCCCATGATTCCTT
CATATTTGCATATACGATACAAGGCTGTTAGAGAGATAATTGGAATTAATTTGACTGTAAACACAAAGAT
ATTAGTACAAAATACGTGACGTAGAAAGTAATAATTTCTTGGGTAGTTTGCAGTTTTAAAATTATGTTTT
AAAATGGACTATCATATGCTTACCGTAACTTGAAAGTATTTCGATTTCTTGGCTTTATATATCTTGTGGA
AAGGACGAAACGAACAGGCGGTCCTCGGCATGTTTTAGAGCTAGAAATAGCAAGTTAAAATAAGGCTAGT
CCGTTATCAACTTGAAAAAGTGGCACCGAGTCGGTGCTTTTTTACTAGTTCTAGACTGCAGAGGGCCCTG
CGTATGAGTGCAAGTGGGTTTTAGGACCAGGATGAGGCGGGGTGGGGGTGCCTACCTGACGACCGACCCC
GACCCACTGGACAAGCACCCAACCCCCATTCCCCAAATTGCGCATCCCCTATCAGAGAGGGGGAGGGGAA
ACAGGATGCGGCGAGGCGCGTGCGCACTGCCAGCTTCAGCACCGCGGACAGTGCCTTCGCCCCCGCCTGG
CGGCGCGCGCCACCGCCGCCTCAGCACTGAAGGCGCGCTGACGTCACTCGCCGGTCCCCCGCAAACTCCC
CTTCCCGGCCACCTTGGTCGCGTCCGCGCCGCCGCCGGCCCAGCCGGACCGCACCACGCGAGGCGCGAGA
TAGGGGGGCACGGGCGCGACCATCTGCGCTGCGGCGCCGGCGACTCAGCGCTGCCTCAGTCTGCGGTGGG
CAGCGGAGGAGTCGTGTCGTGCCTGAGAGCGCAGTCGAGAATTCCACCGGTTCGAACAGGTAAGCGCCCC
TAAAATCCCTTTGGCACAATGTGTCCTGAGGGGAGAGGCAGCGACCTGTAGATGGGACGGGGGCACTAAC
CCTCAGGGTTTGGGGTTCTGAATGTGAGTATCGCCATGTAAGCCCAGTATTTGGCCAATCTCAGAAAGCT
CCTGGCTCCCTGGAGGATGGAGAGAGAAAAACAAACAGCTCCTGGAGCAGGGAGAGTGCTGGCCTCTTGC
TCTCCGGCTCCCTCTGTTGCCCTCTGGTTTCTCCCCAGGTTGAATTCGATATCGGATCCGCCACCATGGT
GAGCAAGGGCGAGGAGGATAACATGGCCATCATCAAGGAGTTCATGCGCTTCAAGGTGCACATGGAGGGC
TCCGTGAACGGCCACGAGTTCGAGATCGAGGGCGAGGGCGAGGGCCGCCCCTACGAGGGCACCCAGACCG
CCAAGCTGAAGGTGACCAAGGGTGGCCCCCTGCCCTTCGCCTGGGACATCCTGTCCCCTCAGTTCATGTA
CGGCTCCAAGGCCTACGTGAAGCACCCCGCCGACATCCCCGACTACTTGAAGCTGTCCTTCCCCGAGGGC
TTCAAGTGGGAGCGCGTGATGAACTTCGAGGACGGCGGCGTGGTGACCGTGACCCAGGACTCCTCCCTGC
AGGACGGCGAGTTCATCTACAAGGTGAAGCTGCGCGGCACCAACTTCCCCTCCGACGGCCCCGTAATGCA
GAAGAAGACCATGGGCTGGGAGGCCTCCTCCGAGCGGATGTACCCCGAGGACGGCGCCCTGAAGGGCGAG
ATCAAGCAGAGGCTGAAGCTGAAGGACGGCGGCCACTACGACGCTGAGGTCAAGACCACCTACAAGGCCA
AGAAGCCCGTGCAGCTGCCCGGCGCCTACAACGTCAACATCAAGTTGGACATCACCTCCCACAACGAGGA
CTACACCATCGTGGAACAGTACGAACGCGCCGAGGGCCGCCACTCCACCGGCGGCATGGACGAGCTGTAC
AAGTAACTCGAGAATCAACCTCTGGATTACAAAATTTGTGAAAGATTGACTGGTATTCTTAACTATGTTG
CTCCTTTTACGCTATGTGGATACGCTGCTTTAATGCCTTTGTATCATGCTATTGCTTCCCGTATGGCTTT
CATTTTCTCCTCCTTGTATAAATCCTGGTTGCTGTCTCTTTATGAGGAGTTGTGGCCCGTTGTCAGGCAA
CGTGGCGTGGTGTGCACTGTGTTTGCTGACGCAACCCCCACTGGTTGGGGCATTGCCACCACCTGTCAGC
TCCTTTCCGGGACTTTCGCTTTCCCCCTCCCTATTGCCACGGCGGAACTCATCGCCGCCTGCCTTGCCCG
CTGCTGGACAGGGGCTCGGCTGTTGGGCACTGACAATTCCGTGGTGTTGTCGGGGAAGCTGACGTCCTTT
CCATGGCTGCTCGCCTGTGTTGCCACCTGGATTCTGCGCGGGACGTCCTTCTGCTACGTCCCTTCGGCCC
TCAATCCAGCGGACCTTCCTTCCCGCGGCCTGCTGCCGGCTCTGCGGCCTCTTCCGCGTCTTCGCCTCCG
CCCTCAGACGAGTCGGATCTCCCTTTGGGCCGCCTCCCCGCGGTACCCAATTCGCCCTATAGTGAGTCGT
ATTACGCGCGCAGCGGCCGACCATGGCCCAACTTGTTTATTGCAGCTTATAATGGTTACAAATAAAGCAA
TAGCATCACAAATTTCACAAATAAAGCATTTTTTTCACTGCATTCTAGTTGTGGTTTGTCCAAACTCATC
AATGTATCTTATCATGTCTGGATCTCCGGACCACGTGCGGACCGAGCGGCCGCAGGAACCCCTAGTGATG
GAGTTGGCCACTCCCTCTCTGCGCGCTCGCTCGCTCACTGAGGCCGGGCGACCAAAGGTCGCCCGACGCC
CGGGCTTTGCCCGGGCGGCCTCAGTGAGCGAGCGAGCGCGCAGCTGCCTGCAGGAAGCTGTAAGCTTGTC
GAGAAGTACTAGAGGATCATAATCAGCCATACCACATTTGTAGAGGTTTTACTTGCTTTAAAAAACCTCC
CACACCTCCCCCTGAACCTGAAACATAAAATGAATGCAATTGTTGTTGTTAACTTGTTTATTGCAGCTTA
TAATGGTTACAAATAAAGCAATAGCATCACAAATTTCACAAATAAAGCATTTTTTTCACTGCATTCTAGT
TGTGGTTTGTCCAAACTCATCAATGTATCTTATCATGTCTGGATCTGATCACTGATATCGCCTAGGAGAT
CCGAACCAGATAAGTGAAATCTAGTTCCAAACTATTTTGTCATTTTTAATTTTCGTATTAGCTTACGACG
CTACACCCAGTTCCCATCTATTTTGTCACTCTTCCCTAAATAATCCTTAAAAACTCCATTTCCACCCCTC
CCAGTTCCCAACTATTTTGTCCGCCCACAGCGGGGCATTTTTCTTCCTGTTATGTTTTTAATCAAACATC
CTGCCAACTCCATGTGACAAACCGTCATCTTCGGCTACTTTTTCTCTGTCACAGAATGAAAATTTTTCTG
TCATCTCTTCGTTATTAATGTTTGTAATTGACTGAATATCAACGCTTATTTGCAGCCTGAATGGCGAATG
