>Addgene plasmid #128337 | pFB-U6-Chrna2-gRNA-hSyn-mCherry-WPRE-SV40pA | addgene partial sequence | sequence record 250852 | Addgene Partial NGS Result
CGCTCGCTCACTGAGGCCGGGCGACCAAAGGTCGCCCGACGCCCGGGCTTTGCCCGGGCGGCCTCAGTGA
GCGAGCGAGCGCGCAGCTGCCTGCAGGTCTGAGACAATAACCCTGATAAATGCTTCAATAATGTAAGCTC
TAGGAGATCCGAACCAGATAAGTGAAATCTAGTTCCAAACTATTTTGTCATTTTTAATTTTCGTATTAGC
TTACGACGCTACACCCAGTTCCCATCTATTTTGTCACTCTTCCCTAAATAATCCTTAAAAACTCCATTTC
CACCCCTCCCAGTTCCCAACTATTTTGTCCGCCCACAGCGGGGCATTTTTCTTCCTGTTATGTTTTTAAT
CAAACATCCTGCCAACTCCATGTGACAAACCGTCATCTTCGGCTACTTTTTCTCTGTCACAGAATGAAAA
TTTTTCTGTCATCTCTTCGTTATTAATGTTTGTAATTGACTGAATATCAACGCTTATTTGCAGCCTGAAT
GGCGAATGGG
[124 nt withheld, positions 501-624]
C
[91 nt withheld, positions 626-716]
A
[49 nt withheld, positions 718-766]
CCTTTGACGTTGGAGTCCACGTTCTT
[37 nt withheld, positions 793-829]
ACCCTATCTCGGTCTATTCTTTTGATTTATAAGGGATTTTGCCGATTTCGGCCTATTGGTTAAAAAATGA
GCTGATTTAACAAAAATTTAACGCGAATTTTAACAAAATATTAACGCTTACAATTTAGGTGGCACTTTTC
GGGGAAATGTGCGCGGAACCCCTATTTGTTTATTTTTCTAAATACATTCAAATATGTATCCGCTCATGAG
ACAATAACCCTGATAAATGCTTCAATAATATTGAAAAAGGAAGAGTATGAGTATTCAACATTTCCGTGTC
GCCCTTATTCCCTTTTTTGCGGCATTTTGCCTTCCTGTTTTTGCTCACCCAGAAACGCTGGTGAAAGTAA
AAGATGCTGAAGATCAGTTGGGTGCACGAGTGGGTTACATCGAACTGGATCTCAACAGCGGTAAGATCCT
TGAGAGTTTTCGCCCCGAAGAACGTTTTCCAATGATGAGCACTTTTAAAGTTCTGCTATGTGGCGCGGTA
TTATCCCGTATTGACGCCGGGCAAGAGCAACTCGGTCGCCGCATACACTATTCTCAGAATGACTTGGTTG
AGTACTCACCAGTCACAGAAAAGCATCTTACGGATGGCATGACAGTAAGAGAATTATGCAGTGCTGCCAT
AACCATGAGTGATAACACTGCGGCCAACTTACTTCTGACAACGATCGGAGGACCGAAGGAGCTAACCGCT
TTTTTGCACAACATGGGGGATCATGTAACTCGCCTTGATCGTTGGGAACCGGAGCTGAATGAAGCCATAC
CAAACGACGAGCGTGACACCACGATGCCTGTAGCAATGGCAACAACGTTGCGCAAACTATTAACTGGCGA
ACTACTTACTCTAGCTTCCCGGCAACAATTAATAGACTGGATGGAGGCGGATAAAGTTGCAGGACCACTT
CTGCGCTCGGCCCTTCCGGCTGGCTGGTTTATTGCTGATAAATCTGGAGCCGGTGAGCGTGGGTCTCGCG
GTATCATTGCAGCACTGGGGCCAGATGGTAAGCCCTCCCGTATCGTAGTTATCTACACGACGGGGAGTCA
GGCAACTATGGATGAACGAAATAGACAGATCGCTGAGATAGGTGCCTCACTGATTAAGCATTGGTAACTG
TCAGACCAAGTTTACTCATATATACTTTAGATTGATTTAAAACTTCATTTTTAATTTAAAAGGATCTAGG
TGAAGATCCTTTTTGATAATCTCATGACCAAAATCCCTTAACGTGAGTTTTCGTTCCACTGAGCGTCAGA
CCCCGTAGAAAAGATCAAAGGATCTTCTTGAGATCCTTTTTTTCTGCGCGTAATCTGCTGCTTGCAAACA
AAAAAACCACCGCTACCAGCGGTGGTTTGTTTGCCGGATCAAGAGCTACCAACTCTTTTTCCGAAGGTAA
CTGGCTTCAGCAGAGCGCAGATACCAAATACTGTTCTTCTAGTGTAGCCGTAGTTAGGCCACCACTTCAA
GAACTCTGTAGCACCGCCTACATACCTCGCTCTGCTAATCCTGTTACCAGTGGCTGCTGCCAGTGGCGAT
AAGTCGTGTCTTACCGGGTTGGACTCAAGACGATAGTTACCGGATAAGGCGCAGCGGTCGGGCTGAACGG
GGGGTTCGTGCACACAGCCCAGCTTGGAGCGAACGACCTACACCGAACTGAGATACCTACAGCGTGAGCT
ATGAGAAAGCGCCACGCTTCCCGAAGGGAGAAAGGCGGACAGGTATCCGGTAAGCGGCAGGGTCGGAACA
GGAGAGCGCACGAGGGAGCTTCCAGGGGGAAACGCCTGGTATCTTTATAGTCCTGTCGGGTTTCGCCACC
TCTGACTTGAGCGTCGATTTTTGTGATGCTCGTCAGGGGGGCGGAGCCTATGGAAAAACGCCAGCAACGC
GGCCTTTTTACGGTTCCTGGCCTTTTGCTGGCCTTTTGCTCACATGTTCTTTCCTGCGTTATCCCCTGAT
TCTGTGGATAACCGTATTACCGCCTTTGAGTGAGCTGATACCGCTCGCCGCAGCCGAACGACCGAGCGCA
GCGAGTCAGTGAGCGAGGAAGCGGAAGAGCGCCTGATGCGGTATTTTCTCCTTACGCATCTGTGCGGTAT
TTCACACCGCATAGACCAGCCGCGTAACCTGGCAAAATCGGTTACGGTTGAGTAATAAATGGATGCCCTG
CGTAAGCGGGTGTGGGCGGACAATAAAGTCTTAAACTGAACAAAATAGATCTAAACTATGACAATAAAGT
CTTAAACTAGACAGAATAGTTGTAAACTGAAATCAGTCCAGTTATGCTGTGAAAAAGCATACTGGACTTT
TGTTATGGCTAAAGCAAACTCTTCATTTTCTGAAGTGCAAATTGCCCGTCGTATTAAAGAGGGGCGTGGC
CAAGGGCATGGTAAAGACTATATTCGCGGCGTTGTGACAATTTACCGAACAACTCCGCGGCCGGGAAGCC
GATCTCGGCTTGAACGAATTGTTAGGTGGCGGTACTTGGGTCGATATCAAAGTGCATCACTTCTTCCCGT
ATGCCCAACTTTGTATAGAGAGCCACTGCGGGATCGTCACCGTAATCTGCTTGCACGTAGATCACATAAG
CACCAAGCGCGTTGGCCTCATGCTTGAGGAGATTGATGAGCGCGGTGGCAATGCCCTGCCTCCGGTGCTC
GCCGGAGACTGCGAGATCATAGATATAGATCTCACTACGCGGCTGCTCAAACTTGGGCAGAACGTAAGCC
GCGAGAGCGCCAACAACCGCTTCTTGGTCGAAGGCAGCAAGCGCGATGAATGTCTTACTACGGAGCAAGT
TCCCGAGGTAATCGGAGTCCGGCTGATGTTGGGAGTAGGTGGCTACGTCTCCGAACTCACGACCGAAAAG
ATCAAGAGCAGCCCGCATGGATTTGACTTGGTCAGGGCCGAGCCTACATGTGCGAATGATGCCCATACTT
GAGCCACCTAACTTTGTTTTAGGGCGACTGCCCTGCTGCGTAACATCGTTGCTGCTCCATAACATCAAAC
ATCGACCCACGGCGTAACGCGCTTGCTGCTTGGATGCCCGAGGCATAGACTGTACAAAAAAACAGTCATA
ACAAGCCATGAAAACCGCCACTGCGCCGTTACCACCGCTGCGTTCGGTCAAGGTTCTGGACCAGTTGCGT
GAGCGCATACGCTACTTGCATTACAGTTTACGAACCGAACAGGCTTATGTCAACTGGGTTCGTGCCTTCA
TCCGTTTCCACGGTGTGCGTCACCCGGCAACCTTGGGCAGCAGCGAAGTCGAGGCATTTCTGTCCTGGCT
GGCGAACGAGCGCAAGGTTTCGGTCTCCACGCATCGTCAGGCATTGGCGGCCTTGCTGTTCTTCTACGGC
AAGGTGCTGTGCACGGATCTGCCCTGGCTTCAGGAGATCGGAAGACCTCGGCCGTCGCGGCGCTTGCCGG
TGGTGCTGACCCCGGATGAAGTGGTTCGCATCCTCGGTTTTCTGGAAGGCGAGCATCGTTTGTTCGCCCA
GGACTCTAGCTATAGTTCTAGTGGTTGGCTACAGCTTGCATGCCTGCAGGCAGCTGCGCGCTCGCTCGCT
CACTGAGGCCGCCCGGGCAAAGCCCGGGCGTCGGGCGACCTTTGGTCGCCCGGCCTCAGTGAGCGAGCGA
GCGCGCAGAGAGGGAGTGGCCAACTCCATCACTAGGGGTTCCTGCGGCCGCACGCGTCCCCTTCACCGAG
GGCCTATTTCCCATGATTCCTTCATATTTGCATATACGATACAAGGCTGTTAGAGAGATAATTGGAATTA
ATTTGACTGTAAACACAAAGATATTAGTACAAAATACGTGACGTAGAAAGTAATAATTTCTTGGGTAGTT
TGCAGTTTTAAAATTATGTTTTAAAATGGACTATCATATGCTTACCGTAACTTGAAAGTATTTCGATTTC
TTGGCTTTATATATCTTGTGGAAAGGACGAAACGAACAGGCGGTCCTCGGCATGTTTTAGAGCTAGAAAT
AGCAAGTTAAAATAAGGCTAGTCCGTTATCAACTTGAAAAAGTGGCACCGAGTCGGTGCTTTTTTACTAG
TTCTAGACTGCAGAGGGCCCTGCGTATGAGTGCAAGTGGGTTTTAGGACCAGGATGAGGCGGGGTGGGGG
TGCCTACCTGACGACCGACCCCGACCCACTGGACAAGCACCCAACCCCCATTCCCCAAATTGCGCATCCC
CTATCAGAGAGGGGGAGGGGAAACAGGATGCGGCGAGGCGCGTGCGCACTGCCAGCTTCAGCACCGCGGA
CAGTGCCTTCGCCCCCGCCTGGCGGCGCGCGCCACCGCCGCCTCAGCACTGAAGGCGCGCTGACGTCACT
CGCCGGTCCCCCGCAAACTCCCCTTCCCGGCCACCTTGGTCGCGTCCGCGCCGCCGCCGGCCCAGCCGGA
CCGCACCACGCGAGGCGCGAGATAGGGGGGCACGGGCGCGACCATCTGCGCTGCGGCGCCGGCGACTCAG
CGCTGCCTCAGTCTGCGGTGGGCAGCGGAGGAGTCGTGTCGTGCCTGAGAGCGCAGTCGAATTCAAGCTG
CTAGCTAGTACCGGTTCGAACAGGTAAGCGCCCCTAAAATCCCTTTGGGCACAATGTGTCCTGAGGGGAG
AGGCAGCGACCTGTAGATGGGACGGGGGCACTAACCCTCAGGTTTGGGGCTTCTGAATGTGAGTATCGCC
ATGTAAGCCCAGTATTTGGCCAATCTCAGAAAGCTCCTGGTCCCTGGAGGGATGGAGAGAGAAAAACAAA
CAGCTCCTGGAGCAGGGAGAGTGCTGGCCTCTTGCTCTCCGGCTCCCTCTGTTGCCCTCTGGTTTCTCCC
CAGGTTGAATTCGATATCGGATCCGCCACCATGGTGAGCAAGGGCGAGGAGGATAACATGGCCATCATCA
AGGAGTTCATGCGCTTCAAGGTGCACATGGAGGGCTCCGTGAACGGCCACGAGTTCGAGATCGAGGGCGA
GGGCGAGGGCCGCCCCTACGAGGGCACCCAGACCGCCAAGCTGAAGGTGACCAAGGGTGGCCCCCTGCCC
TTCGCCTGGGACATCCTGTCCCCTCAGTTCATGTACGGCTCCAAGGCCTACGTGAAGCACCCCGCCGACA
TCCCCGACTACTTGAAGCTGTCCTTCCCCGAGGGCTTCAAGTGGGAGCGCGTGATGAACTTCGAGGACGG
CGGCGTGGTGACCGTGACCCAGGACTCCTCCCTGCAGGACGGCGAGTTCATCTACAAGGTGAAGCTGCGC
GGCACCAACTTCCCCTCCGACGGCCCCGTAATGCAGAAGAAGACCATGGGCTGGGAGGCCTCCTCCGAGC
GGATGTACCCCGAGGACGGCGCCCTGAAGGGCGAGATCAAGCAGAGGCTGAAGCTGAAGGACGGCGGCCA
CTACGACGCTGAGGTCAAGACCACCTACAAGGCCAAGAAGCCCGTGCAGCTGCCCGGCGCCTACAACGTC
AACATCAAGTTGGACATCACCTCCCACAACGAGGACTACACCATCGTGGAACAGTACGAACGCGCCGAGG
GCCGCCACTCCACCGGCGGCATGGACGAGCTGTACAAGTAACTCGAGAATCAACCTCTGGATTACAAAAT
TTGTGAAAGATTGACTGGTATTCTTAACTATGTTGCTCCTTTTACGCTATGTGGATACGCTGCTTTAATG
CCTTTGTATCATGCTATTGCTTCCCGTATGGCTTTCATTTTCTCCTCCTTGTATAAATCCTGGTTGCTGT
CTCTTTATGAGGAGTTGTGGCCCGTTGTCAGGCAACGTGGCGTGGTGTGCACTGTGTTTGCTGACGCAAC
CCCCACTGGTTGGGGCATTGCCACCACCTGTCAGCTCCTTTCCGGGACTTTCGCTTTCCCCCTCCCTATT
GCCACGGCGGAACTCATCGCCGCCTGCCTTGCCCGCTGCTGGACAGGGGCTCGGCTGTTGGGCACTGACA
ATTCCGTGGTGTTGTCGGGGAAGCTGACGTCCTTTCCATGGCTGCTCGCCTGTGTTGCCACCTGGATTCT
GCGCGGGACGTCCTTCTGCTACGTCCCTTCGGCCCTCAATCCAGCGGACCTTCCTTCCCGCGGCCTGCTG
CCGGCTCTGCGGCCTCTTCCGCGTCTTCGCCTCCGCCCTCAGACGAGTCGGATCTCCCTTTGGGCCGCCT
CCCCGCGGTACCCAATTCGCCCTATAGTGAGTCGTATTACGCGCGCAGCGGCCGACCATGGCCCAACTTG
TTTATTGCAGCTTATAATGGTTACAAATAAAGCAATAGCATCACAAATTTCACAAATAAAGCATTTTTTT
CACTGCATTCTAGTTGTGGTTTGTCCAAACTCATCAATGTATCTTATCATGTCTGGATCTCCGGACACGT
GCGGACCGAGCGGCCGCAGGAACCCCTAGTGATGGAGTTGGCCACTCCCTCTCTGCGCGCTCGCTCGCTC
ACTGAGGCCGCCCGGGCTTTGCCCGGGCGGCCTCAGTGAGCGAGCGAGCGCGCAGCTGCCTGCAGGCATG
CAAGCTGTAGCCAACCACTAGAACTATAGCTAGAGTCCTGGGCGAACAAACGA
